>Addgene plasmid #116985 | pFS_0373_pET30-RT-CRISPR_Teredinibacter_turnerae_T8412_ARRAY_1 | addgene full sequence | sequence record 226981 | Addgene NGS Result
CCAGGTCGCAGGCAAAAAAATCAAACACTTAGCGTTGCCGCACAGGCAAATTAGCGCGATAATGCGCCCT
AAATCAGCCCAAACTAACCGTTTGCAAAGAGCATCGCCCAAACGGGGTTCTAGCATGCTGATTTATAAAG
GGAAAAATGGGGAGCTGTCGCAATCGACATTAGCCGCTAAGGCTGTGAAACGTCCCGCGGCCGCTATTCT
TTTGATTTATAAGGGATTTTGCCGATTTCGGCCTATTGGTTAAAAAATGAGCTGATTTAACAAAAATTTA
ACGCGAATTTTAACAAAATATTAACGCTTACAATTTAGGTGGCACTTTTCGGGGAAATGTGCGCGGAACC
CCTATTTGTTTATTTTTCTAAATACATTCAAATATGTATCCGCTCATGAATTAATTCTTAGAAAAACTCA
TCGAGCATCAAATGAAACTGCAATTTATTCATATCAGGATTATCAATACCATATTTTTGAAAAAGCCGTT
TCTGTAATGAAGGAGAAAACTCACCGAGGCAGTTCCATAGGATGGCAAGATCCTGGTATCGGTCTGCGAT
TCCGACTCGTCCAACATCAATACAACCTATTAATTTCCCCTCGTCAAAAATAAGGTTATCAAGTGAGAAA
TCACCATGAGTGACGACTGAATCCGGTGAGAATGGCAAAAGTTTATGCATTTCTTTCCAGACTTGTTCAA
CAGGCCAGCCATTACGCTCGTCATCAAAATCACTCGCATCAACCAAACCGTTATTCATTCGTGATTGCGC
CTGAGCGAGACGAAATACGCGATCGCTGTTAAAAGGACAATTACAAACAGGAATCGAATGCAACCGGCGC
AGGAACACTGCCAGCGCATCAACAATATTTTCACCTGAATCAGGATATTCTTCTAATACCTGGAATGCTG
TTTTCCCGGGGATCGCAGTGGTGAGTAACCATGCATCATCAGGAGTACGGATAAAATGCTTGATGGTCGG
AAGAGGCATAAATTCCGTCAGCCAGTTTAGTCTGACCATCTCATCTGTAACATCATTGGCAACGCTACCT
TTGCCATGTTTCAGAAACAACTCTGGCGCATCGGGCTTCCCATACAATCGATAGATTGTCGCACCTGATT
GCCCGACATTATCGCGAGCCCATTTATACCCATATAAATCAGCATCCATGTTGGAATTTAATCGCGGCCT
AGAGCAAGACGTTTCCCGTTGAATATGGCTCATAACACCCCTTGTATTACTGTTTATGTAAGCAGACAGT
TTTATTGTTCATGACCAAAATCCCTTAACGTGAGTTTTCGTTCCACTGAGCGTCAGACCCCGTAGAAAAG
ATCAAAGGATCTTCTTGAGATCCTTTTTTTCTGCGCGTAATCTGCTGCTTGCAAACAAAAAAACCACCGC
TACCAGCGGTGGTTTGTTTGCCGGATCAAGAGCTACCAACTCTTTTTCCGAAGGTAACTGGCTTCAGCAG
AGCGCAGATACCAAATACTGTCCTTCTAGTGTAGCCGTAGTTAGGCCACCACTTCAAGAACTCTGTAGCA
CCGCCTACATACCTCGCTCTGCTAATCCTGTTACCAGTGGCTGCTGCCAGTGGCGATAAGTCGTGTCTTA
CCGGGTTGGACTCAAGACGATAGTTACCGGATAAGGCGCAGCGGTCGGGCTGAACGGGGGGTTCGTGCAC
ACAGCCCAGCTTGGAGCGAACGACCTACACCGAACTGAGATACCTACAGCGTGAGCTATGAGAAAGCGCC
ACGCTTCCCGAAGGGAGAAAGGCGGACAGGTATCCGGTAAGCGGCAGGGTCGGAACAGGAGAGCGCACGA
GGGAGCTTCCAGGGGGAAACGCCTGGTATCTTTATAGTCCTGTCGGGTTTCGCCACCTCTGACTTGAGCG
TCGATTTTTGTGATGCTCGTCAGGGGGGCGGAGCCTATGGAAAAACGCCAGCAACGCGGCCTTTTTACGG
TTCCTGGTCTTTTGCTGGCCTTTTGCTCACATGTTCTTTCCTGCGTTATCCCCTGATTCTGTGGATAACC
GTATTACCGCCTTTGAGTGAGCTGATACCGCTCGCCGCAGCCGAACGACCGAGCGCAGCGAGTCAGTGAG
CGAGGAAGCGGAAGAGCGCCTGATGCGGTATTTTCTCCTTACGCATCTGTGCGGTATTTCACACCGCAAT
GGTGCACTCTCAGTACAATCTGCTCTGATGCCGCATAGTTAAGCCAGTATACACTCCGCTATCGCTACGT
GACTGGGTCATGGCTGCGCCCCGACACCCGCCAACACCCGCTGACGCGCCCTGACGGGCTTGTCTGCTCC
CGGCATCCGCTTACAGACAAGCTGTGACCGTCTCCGGGAGCTGCATGTGTCAGAGGTTTTCACCGTCATC
ACCGAAACGCGCGAGGCAGCTGCGGTAAAGCTCATCAGCGTGGTCGTGAAGCGATTCACAGATGTCTGCC
TGTTCATCCGCGTCCAGCTCGTTGAGTTTCTCCAGAAGCGTTAATGTCTGGCTTCTGATAAAGCGGGCCA
TGTTAAGGGCGGTTTTTTCCTGTTTGGTCACTGATGCCTCCGTGTAAGGGGGATTTCTGTTCATGGGGGT
AATGATACCGATGAAACGAGAGAGGATGCTCACGATACGGGTTACTGATGATGAACATGCCCGGTTACTG
GAACGTTGTGAGGGTAAACAACTGGCGGTATGGATGCGGCGGGACCAGAGAAAAATCACTCAGGGTCAAT
GCCAGCGCTTCGTTAATACAGATGTAGGTGTTCCACAGGGTAGCCAGCAGCATCCTGCGATGCAGATCCG
GAACATAATGGTGCAGGGCGCTGACTTCCGCGTTTCCAGACTTTACGAAACACGGAAACCGAAGATCATT
CATGTTGTTGCTCAGGTCGCAGACGTTTTGCAGCAGCAGTCGCTTCACGTTCGCTCGCGTATCGGTGATT
CATTCTGCTAACCAGTAAGGCAACCCCGCCAGCCTAGCCGGGTCCTCAACGACAGGAGCACGATCATGCG
CACCCGTGGGGCCGCCATGCCGGCGATAATGGCCTGCTTCTCGCCGAAACGTTTGGTGGCGGGACCAGTG
ACGAAGGCTTGAGCGAGGGCGTGCAAGATTCCGAATACCGCAAGCGACAGGCCGATCATCGTCGCGCTCC
AGCGAAAGCGGTCCTCGCCGAAAATGACCCAGAGCGCTGCCGGCACCTGTCCTACGAGTTGCATGATAAA
GAAGATAGTCATAAGTGCGGCGACGATAGTCATGCCCCGCGCCCACCGGAAGGAGCTGACTGGGTTGAAG
GCTCTCAAGGGCATCGGTCGAGATCCCGGTGCCTAATGAGTGAGCTAACTTACATTAATTGCGTTGCGCT
CACTGCCCGCTTTCCAGTCGGGAAACCTGTCGTGCCAGCTGCATTAATGAATCGGCCAACGCGCGGGGAG
AGGCGGTTTGCGTATTGGGCGCCAGGGTGGTTTTTCTTTTCACCAGTGAGACGGGCAACAGCTGATTGCC
CTTCACCGCCTGGCCCTGAGAGAGTTGCAGCAAGCGGTCCACGCTGGTTTGCCCCAGCAGGCGAAAATCC
TGTTTGATGGTGGTTAACGGCGGGATATAACATGAGCTATCTTCGGTATCGTCGTATCCCACTACCGAGA
TGTCCGCACCAACGCGCAGCCCGGACTCGGTAATGGCGCGCATTGCGCCCAGCGCCATCTGATCGTTGGC
AACCAGCATCGCAGTGGGAACGATGCCCTCATTCAGCATTTGCATGGTTTGTTGAAAACCGGACATGGCA
CTCCAGTCGCCTTCCCGTTCCGCTATCGGCTGAATTTGATTGCGAGTGAGATATTTATGCCAGCCAGCCA
GACGCAGACGCGCCGAGACAGAACTTAATGGGCCCGCTAACAGCGCGATTTGCTGGTGACCCAATGCGAC
CAGATGCTCCACGCCCAGTCGCGTACCATCTTCATGGGAGAAAATAATACTGTTGATGGGTGTCTGGTCA
GAGACATCAAGAAATAACGCCGGAACATTAGTGCAGGCAGCTTCCACAGCAATGGCATCCTGGTCATCCA
GCGGATAGTTAATGATCAGCCCACTGACGCGTTGCGCGAGAAGATTGTGCACCGCCGCTTTACAGGCTTC
GACGCCGCTTCGTTCTACCATCGACACCACCACGCTGGCACCCAGTTGATCGGCGCGAGATTTAATCGCC
GCGACAATTTGCGACGGCGCGTGCAGGGCCAGACTGGAGGTGGCAACGCCAATCAGCAACGACTGTTTGC
CCGCCAGTTGTTGTGCCACGCGGTTGGGAATGTAATTCAGCTCCGCCATCGCCGCTTCCACTTTTTCCCG
CGTTTTCGCAGAAACGTGGCTGGCCTGGTTCACCACGCGGGAAACGGTCTGATAAGAGACACCGGCATAC
TCTGCGACATCGTATAACGTTACTGGTTTCACATTCACCACCCTGAATTGACTCTCTTCCGGGCGCTATC
ATGCCATACCGCGAAAGGTTTTGCGCCATTCGATGGTGTCCGGGATCTCGACGCTCTCCCTTATGCGACT
CCTGCATTAGGAAGCAGCCCAGTAGTAGGTTGAGGCCGTTGAGCACCGCCGCCGCAAGGAATGGTGCATG
CAAGGAGATGGCGCCCAACAGTCCCCCGGCCACGGGGCCTGCCACCATACCCACGCCGAAACAAGCGCTC
ATGAGCCCGAAGTGGCGAGCCCGATCTTCCCCATCGGTGATGTCGGCGATATAGGCGCCAGCAACCGCAC
CTGTGGCGCCGGTGATGCCGGCCACGATGCGTCCGGCGTAGAGGATCGAGATCGATCTCGATCCCGCGAA
ATTAATACGACTCACTATAGGGGAATTGTGAGCGGATAACAATTCCCCTCTAGAAATAATTTTGTTTAAC
TTTAAGAAGGAGATATACATATGGTAACTAGAGTCGAGGAGTTTGATCCTCTCCCCCTTGAGAATTTAGA
ACAAGCAGCACTATTGGAGCAGCTGTTACCTTTGCGTTCTCTTGCTGTTCATCTTCAGTTCATTGACGAG
TCCCATCCAAGGTTCTTTCATCAAGCTGCTGTTTCAGCTCTCCTAAGACACTTGCTACCATCCGCTGATG
ATTACTCACACTATCTTATTTTGGACGCTCCCGAGACTGCTAGAATCAATTATCAAGCTGGAGCTTCTTA
TTGCTTCTCTATAGTCTGCTTGGCTGGCGGGGAGTCGCTTTTAGCCACTCTAATGCTTGCTTTGAGACAG
TTACCATATTCCGCACCTACAGGGAACCCTTTAGCTTCATTTGGTGCTAATTTGCGTTGGAGAGGGTTTT
CGTGTAACTTTTGCGACCATCCCGTGGATCAAGTCGAGGACTTGGGTTGTTATGGGATAGAGCACCTAGC
ACAAGAGGCTGCTTTATGGGCCGAACACCATACTTTGTTCCACTGGCAGTGGCTTACTCCAGTCAGGCTT
TTGAAGGAGAAGTCTGCTAGATCTACAGCTAAAGGAGAGGCAAGATACTGCGCTGACGCTGGAGATTTGT
CAGCTGCACTCCTCTTGGCCAGACTATATGATACTGTGAACGCATTGCTGACTGAGAGAGGGGACCGACC
ACTACCCCCACGACAAGCAGCTCCACACATGAATGTAGAGGCTCAACATTGTTTCTGGCTTGATGCTGGT
TACCAAAATAGTTCTGGAAAGGAGCAAGTGATGGGTGGACTTTTAGGGGAGTTTACATATTCTACTCCTG
TTCCACTTCCACCCCCTTGGGCTCACTTCCTAGTTCTAGGTCAGTACATTGGGTTGGGACAAAGAAGGTC
ATTCGGTTGGGGAAGATATCAATTAGTCACGACCGAGAATCAAGTGTCGTGCAGGCGTCAGTTAGCCGCT
CAACCACTGTTAGAGAGAGCTTTGGAACCAGCTAATCTAAGGCTTGCTTTGCAGCACAAGACTCAGAAAA
CTAAGGCCAAGCGAGAGCCACTTTATAAATGGCAGCGTGACGCTCAAGAGTGTGATTTATCCCAGTATGA
ATGCAATGAGGAAACTGATGCCGAGGGTGACCAAGCCGAACTCCCACCAACTTTGCTTAAACGAGCTAAC
GCTTTAGCTCAGGGACGTTATGATGTCCCACCCTTGAGAGGCGTTATTATTCCTAAGACAGATGGAGAGT
GGAGAGCTTTAGCTGTCGCTCCCTTCTTCGACGCAGTATTGCAGAGAGCAGTCGCCCAAATTCTCGCTCC
CTCACTAGATCGAGTTATGGATAATAGGTCATACGGTTACAGGCGTGGCAGAAGTAGGTTAGATGCCAAG
GAGCAGATTCAACTGGCCTATCGTAATGGAGCTAGATGGGTTCTCGAAGCTGACATCGAAGATTTCTTCG
ATTCTGTTGCCTTCTCTTTAGTTGCTCAAAGGCTAAGAGCATTGTTTCATCAAGATCCCATTAACGAAGC
TATCCTGGCTTGGCTGTCTGCTCCCGTAGACTATGATGGTCTTAGATTACAGAGAAAGGCAGGATTGCCT
CAAGGTTCTCCTCTTAGCCCAGTTCTAGCTAATTTGTTGCTAGATGATTTTGACTCCGACATGAGGAAGG
CTGGATTTAATTGTTTACGATTTGCAGATGATTTCGTCGTTGTTTGTCAGTCACGAGAAGAAGCAGAAAG
AGCATGGCAGAGGGCAGCTTCTTCTTTGAATGAGCATGGTCTTTTCCTAGCTGAGAATAAGACTAGAGTC
ATAAGTTTCGAGCGAGGCTTTAGGTTCCTCGGTTACCTATTTGTTAATGAGTTAGCTCTTGACGTAGGAT
CGAAGGCTTTAAAACAACATGACAAACTTTCATCGCCTGGCCACGCAAAGCCACAGTGTGCTTCCGGATG
GCTGGCCGACTTTCTGGCACAAAGGCCACAGGCATTGCTGCCACCTAATGCACCTCACTCAGAACAAAGA
GTAGTAGAGAAAACTACAGCTATGGTGCACTCTCAAGCTGTAGCTTTGGGTAATCGTGAGAACGATGGTA
CTTTCCTATGCGTGTCGGGAGCCCCAGCATTGATTTCCACTGATCATGGGCGAGTGCTCGTCCAAAGAGA
TGATGAGACTGTGATGTCTGTTCCCTGGCAGGGATTGAGATCAGTTCTTCTTTTGGGACGACACCATTTG
ACTCATCCCGCCATGATCGCTGCATTGTCGCAAGGAGTAGCAATCCACTTCGCAAGTAGAGGTGGACAAT
ACCAAGGTCTTTTGGACGGAAACCAGCCGAGACTAGGTCCGAGATTATGGCTGTTACAAGAGGAGAGAGT
AGCTGATGCTGCTGCATGTGTAGCTGTAGCTAGAGAGTTGACTAATGCCAGGATAAGACACCAGAGAGAG
GTTCTAAGACAAAGGGCATTATCTGGATGGCACACTCTAGGAGATTCATTGTCCCAGGTAGACGCATGTA
CAGACCTTTCAGCTCTACAGGGTATTGAGGGTGCTGCTGCTCGAACTTATTTCGCTGCTCTGGCTCAAGC
TGTTCATCCTCAGTGGGGCTTCCACGGGAGAAACAGACGACCGCCACGAGCCCCATTCAATGCTCTGCTA
TCTCTGGGATTTACATTGTTATATGCACATACCGAGACTCTTTTAATCATTGACGGCCTTAATCCCCGAG
CTGGATTCTATCACAAGCCTCATGGGTCACACTCAACTTTGGCTAGTGATATGATGGAACCATTTAGGCA
TCTGGTTGAGAGGTGCGCCCTATCTTTCTTATCAAGTGGTAAGGTTAAACCCGCTGATTTCAGTGTAAAG
GATAACGGTGCCTGTGAGTTATCTAATGCTGCTCGTAGATTGTATTTGGAGAGATTATCCGAGAGATTCG
AGACATCTATGAAGGGTCGTGACGGAAGTGAGGGGAAGCTAATCCAGTTATTGAGGTGGCAGAATAGAAG
TCTTATTGAGCTGATCCGAGCAAAGGGACCCTTTACTGCTTGGCTTCAACGATAGCGTACGTTAACTTTA
AGAAGGAGAACTTAAGATGAAAACTTACTTGGTATGCTTTGATATCACCGACGATAAGAGTAGAAACAAA
GTCGGTAACCTTCTTCTGGCATACGGAGAGCGTGTTCAGTTGTCCGTGTTCGAGATAGCACTCAACAACA
ATCGAGAACTAGCAGCCTTAAAGACCCAGCTCCAGACCCTAATGGAAGAAGGGGACGACCTTAGGTTCTA
CTACTTATCTAAGGAAACCCGTCGTCAGTCAGAGGATGTGTATGGAAATGCTATAGCCGACTTCCCAAGC
GTGATCATAGTATGACTCGAGATCCGGCTGCTAACAAAGCCCGAAAGGAAGCTGAGTTGGCTGCTGCCAC
CGCTGAGCAATAACTAGCATAACCCCTTGGGGCCTCTAAACGGGTCTTGAGGGGTTTTTTGCTGAAAGGA
GGAACTATATCCGGATA
Features (pLannotate 1.2.2; 19 found; start..end, strand, type, name):
    203..316     +  rep_origin     M13 ori (fragment): M13 bacteriophage origin of replication; arrow indicates direction of (+) strand synthesis
    342..399     +  promoter       AmpR promoter (fragment): bla
    408..1223    -  CDS            KanR: aminoglycoside phosphotransferase; aph(3')-Ia; confers resistance to kanamycin in bacteria or G418 (Geneticin®) in eukaryotes
   1345..1933    +  rep_origin     ori: high-copy-number ColE1/pMB1/pBR322/pUC origin of replication
   2119..2258    -  misc_feature   bom: basis of mobility region from pBR322
   2360..2551    -  CDS            rop: Rop protein, which maintains plasmids at low copy number; rop
   2568..2948    +  CDS            YPB1_ECOLX: Protein predicted: Swiss-Prot protein existence level 4. From Escherichia coli.
   3020..3311    -  CDS            TcR (fragment): tetracycline efflux protein; tet; confers resistance to tetracycline
   3326..3347    -  protein_bind   CAP binding site: CAP binding activates transcription in the presence of cAMP. E. coli catabolite activator protein
   3360..4442    -  CDS            lacI: lac repressor; lacI; The lac repressor binds to the lac operator to inhibit transcription in E. coli. This inhibition can be relieved by adding lactose or isopropyl-β-D-thiogalactopyranoside (IPTG).
   4443..4520    -  promoter       lacI promoter: lacI
   4528..4807    -  CDS            TcR (fragment): tetracycline efflux protein; tet; confers resistance to tetracycline
   4833..4851    +  promoter       T7 promoter: promoter for bacteriophage T7 RNA polymerase
   4852..4876    +  protein_bind   lac operator: The lac repressor binds to the lac operator to inhibit transcription in E. coli. This inhibition can be relieved by adding lactose or isopropyl-β-D-thiogalactopyranoside (IPTG). lac repressor encoded by lacI
   4891..4913    +  RBS            RBS: efficient ribosome binding site from bacteriophage T7 gene 10 (Olins and Rangwala, 1989)
   7972..7989    +  RBS            RBS (fragment): efficient ribosome binding site from bacteriophage T7 gene 10 (Olins and Rangwala, 1989)
   8006..8191    +  CDS            cas2b (fragment): CAS2B_THET2 - Experimental evidence at protein level: Swiss-Prot protein existence level 1. CRISPR (clustered regularly interspaced short palindromic repeat), is an adaptive immune system that provides protection against mobile genetic elements (viruses, transposable elements and conjugative plasmids). CRISPR clusters contain sequences complementary to antecedent mobile elements and target invading nucleic acids. CRISPR clusters are transcribed and processed into CRISPR RNA (crRNA). Involved in the integration of spacer DNA into the CRISPR cassette (By similarity). Functions as a dsDNA endonuc
   8287..8336    +  CDS            SET1 (fragment): solubility-enhancement tag derived from T7 phage gene 10B
   8344..8391    +  terminator     T7 terminator: transcription terminator for bacteriophage T7 RNA polymerase
