[The description below was written by a language model from this plasmid's Addgene catalogue record and pLannotate feature annotations shown in this document.]
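Description:
pFS_0373_pET30-RT-CRISPR_Teredinibacter_turnerae_T8412_ARRAY_1 is an 8.4 kb bacterial expression plasmid built on the Novagen pET30b+ backbone. It is maintained in E. coli through a ColE1/pBR322-type origin accompanied by the rop gene and the bom region, which together give the low copy number recorded for the plasmid, and it is selected with kanamycin through the aph(3')-Ia KanR gene. A fragment of an M13/f1 phage origin and short remnants of pBR322 tetracycline-resistance sequence are also detected, as leftovers of the backbone lineage rather than functional parts.

The payload is a synthetic version of the CRISPR adaptation module of Teredinibacter turnerae T8412: a reverse transcriptase–Cas1 fusion (RT-Cas1) together with Cas2. Expression is driven by a T7 promoter followed by a lac operator, with the plasmid-borne lacI repressor keeping transcription off until IPTG induction in a host that supplies T7 RNA polymerase. A T7 gene 10 ribosome binding site precedes the first open reading frame. The automated annotation leaves roughly 3 kb after it unlabelled, which presumably corresponds to RT-Cas1. A second, partial RBS sits ahead of a region with Cas2 homology, and a T7 terminator closes the unit. The catalogue entry states that the plasmid also carries T. turnerae CRISPR array 1, but the feature table does not annotate the array, so its position cannot be given here.

The construct is intended for transcriptional recording, in which RT-Cas1–Cas2 acquires spacers from cellular RNA into the plasmid's array. It is described as compatible with the SENECA readout for recovering newly acquired spacers.
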