Addgene plasmid #116985: pFS_0373_pET30-RT-CRISPR_Teredinibacter_turnerae_T8412_ARRAY_1
Purpose: Expresses TtRT-Cas1-Cas2 under pT7lac promoter, encodes TtCRISPR array 1, compatible with SENECA acquisition readout
Depositing lab: Randall Platt. Depositing organization: ETH Zurich (Swiss Federal Institute of Technology). Publication: Transcriptional recording by CRISPR spacer acquisition from RNA. Schmidt F, Cherepkova MY, Platt RJ. Nature. 2018 Oct;562(7727):380-385. doi: 10.1038/s41586-018-0569-1. Epub 2018 Oct 3. PubMed 30283135.
Backbone
  Vector backbone: pET30b+
  Backbone manufacturer: Novagen
  Vector type: Bacterial Expression
Growth in bacteria
  Bacterial resistance: Kanamycin, 50 μg/mL
  Growth temperature: 37°C
  Growth strain: Stbl3
  Copy number: Low Copy
Gene/Insert
  Gene/Insert name: Teredinibacter turnerae T8412 RT-Cas1-Cas2
  Species: Synthetic
  Promoter: T7
  Cloning method: Restriction Enzyme; 5′ cloning site Unknown (unknown if destroyed); 3′ cloning site Unknown (unknown if destroyed)
  Sequencing primers: 5′ T7; 3′ T7-term
Terms and licenses: Academic/Nonprofit Terms; Industry Terms: Not Available to Industry
Depositor comments: Please see the annotated GenBank file and the additional image file for the location of specific features in the sequence of this plasmid.
How to cite: pFS_0373_pET30-RT-CRISPR_Teredinibacter_turnerae_T8412_ARRAY_1 was a gift from Randall Platt (Addgene plasmid # 116985 ; http://n2t.net/addgene:116985 ; RRID:Addgene_116985)
